Addgene plasmid #80114: pCMV-EPN24 (L1L2)
Purpose: PH-Late1(delta)-I3-01-myc
Depositing lab: Neil King. Depositing organization: University of Washington. Publication: Designed proteins induce the formation of nanocage-containing extracellular vesicles. Votteler J, Ogohara C, Yi S, Hsia Y, Nattermann U, Belnap DM, King NP, Sundquist WI. Nature. 2016 Dec 8;540(7632):292-295. doi: 10.1038/nature20607. Epub 2016 Nov 30. PubMed 27919066.
Backbone
  Vector backbone: pCMV
  Backbone size w/o insert (bp): 5443
  Modifications to backbone: Inserts were cloned into the Kpn1 and Xho1 sites
  Vector type: Mammalian Expression, Bacterial Expression
  Selectable markers: Neomycin (select with G418)
Growth in bacteria
  Bacterial resistance: Ampicillin, 100 μg/mL
  Growth temperature: 37°C
  Growth strain: DH5alpha
  Copy number: High Copy
Gene/Insert
  Gene/Insert name: EPN-24 (L1L2)
Terms and licenses: Academic/Nonprofit Terms; Industry Terms: Not Available to Industry
How to cite: pCMV-EPN24 (L1L2) was a gift from Neil King (Addgene plasmid # 80114 ; http://n2t.net/addgene:80114 ; RRID:Addgene_80114)
