[The description below was written by a language model from this plasmid's Addgene catalogue record.]
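Description:
pCMV-EPN24 (L1L2) is a mammalian expression plasmid built on a pCMV backbone (about 5.4 kb without insert), with the insert cloned between the KpnI and XhoI sites. It is maintained in E. coli as a high-copy plasmid under ampicillin selection, and it carries a neomycin resistance marker that allows G418 selection of transfected mammalian cells. The record also lists bacterial expression as a vector type, but it gives no feature table. The promoter, polyadenylation signal and origins of replication are therefore not explicitly documented, although the backbone name implies that a CMV promoter drives expression in mammalian cells.

The payload, EPN-24 (L1L2), is summarised in the record as PH-Late1(delta)-I3-01-myc. This describes a modular fusion protein consisting of a PH (pleckstrin homology) domain, which typically mediates membrane binding, followed by a late-domain element noted as "Late1(delta)", the designed self-assembling protein I3-01, and a C-terminal myc epitope tag for detection. The delta notation and the "L1L2" suffix suggest that this is a variant in which late-domain motifs have been deleted or altered, but the record does not define the exact change. Late domains are generally the short motifs that recruit the cellular ESCRT machinery for membrane budding.

The associated publication concerns designed proteins that induce the formation of nanocage-containing extracellular vesicles. In that context the construct fits a series testing how membrane binding, self-assembly and budding-machinery recruitment contribute to the release of enveloped protein nanocages from cells, probably as a late-domain variant for comparison with the parent design.
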