>Addgene plasmid #80114 | pCMV-EPN24 (L1L2) | depositor partial sequence | sequence record 150612 | EPN-24 (L1L2)
CTAGAATTATCGATCCGGAGGTACCATGCACGGTCTGCAGGACGACCCGGACCTGCAAGCACTGCTCAAG
GGCAGCCAGCTGCTGAAAGTTAAATCTTCTTCTTGGCGTCGTGAACGTTTCTACAAACTCCAGGAGGACT
GCAAAACCATCTGGCAGGAATCCCGTAAAGTTATGCGTTCTCCGGAATCTCAGCTGTTCTCTATCGAAGA
CATCCAGGAAGTTCGTATGGGTCACCGTACCGAAGGTCTGGAAAAATTCGCGCGTGACATCCCGGAAGAC
CGTTGCTTCTCCATCGTTTTCAAAGACCAGCGTAACACCCTGGACCTGATCGCGCCGTCTCCGGCGGACG
CGCAGCACTGGGTTCAGGGTCTGCGTAAAATCATCCACCACTCTGGTTCTATGGACCAACGTCAGAAACT
GCAGTCTCGTCCGGAAGCGGCCGCAGCGCCGGAAGAATCTTTCCGTTCTGGTGTTGAAACCACCACGCCA
CCGCAAAAACAGGAGCCGATCGACAAAGAACTGGCCGCGCTGACCTCTCTGCGTTCTCTGTTCGGTAACG
ACCCGTCTTCTCAGAAGATCGAAGAGCTGTTCAAGAAACACAAGATCGTTGCCGTGCTGCGTGCCAATAG
TGTGGAAGAAGCGAAAAAGAAAGCGCTGGCGGTTTTCCTGGGCGGCGTTCATCTGATTGAAATTACCTTT
ACCGTGCCGGATGCGGATACCGTGATTAAGGAACTGAGCTTTCTGAAGGAAATGGGCGCGATTATTGGTG
CGGGCACCGTGACCAGCGTGGAGCAGTGCCGTAAAGCGGTGGAAAGTGGCGCCGAATTCATTGTGAGTCC
GCACCTGGACGAGGAAATTAGCCAATTTTGCAAGGAGAAGGGTGTGTTCTATATGCCAGGCGTTATGACC
CCGACCGAACTGGTGAAAGCCATGAAACTGGGCCATACCATCTTAAAACTGTTTCCGGGTGAGGTGGTGG
GTCCGCAGTTTGTTAAAGCGATGAAAGGTCCGTTTCCGAATGTGAAATTTGTGCCAACCGGCGGTGTTAA
TCTGGACAATGTGTGCGAATGGTTCAAAGCGGGCGTGCTGGCCGTGGGCGTGGGCAGCGCGTTAGTGAAA
GGCACCCCGGTGGAAGTGGCGGAAAAGGCCAAGGCGTTCGTTGAGAAGATTCGTGGCTGCACCGAACAGA
AGCTGATCTCCGAAGAAGACCTGTGACTCGAGAAGCTTGCTAGCAGATCTT
