>Addgene plasmid #80114 | pCMV-EPN24 (L1L2) | addgene partial sequence | sequence record 162586 | CMV-F 5'-CGCAAATGGGCGGTAGGCGTG-3'
TCTCTGGCTAACTAGAGAACCCACTGGCTTACTGGCTTATCGAAATTAATACGACTCACTATAGGGAGAC
CCAAGCTGGCTAGCGTTTAAACGGGCCCTCTAGAATTATCGATCCGGAGGTACCATGCACGGTCTGCAGG
ACGACCCGGACCTGCAAGCACTGCTCAAGGGCAGCCAGCTGCTGAAAGTTAAATCTTCTTCTTGGCGTCG
TGAACGTTTCTACAAACTCCAGGAGGACTGCAAAACCATCTGGCAGGAATCCCGTAAAGTTATGCGTTCT
CCGGAATCTCAGCTGTTCTCTATCGAAGACATCCAGGAAGTTCGTATGGGTCACCGTACCGAAGGTCTGG
AAAAATTCGCGCGTGACATCCCGGAAGACCGTTGCTTCTCCATCGTTTTCAAAGACCAGCGTAACACCCT
GGACCTGATCGCGCCGTCTCCGGCGGACGCGCAGCACTGGGTTCAGGGTCTGCGTAAAATCATCCACCAC
TCTGGTTCTATGGACCAACGTCAGAAACTGCAGTCTCGTCCGGAAGCGGCCGCAGCGCCGGAAGAATCTT
TCCGTTCTGGTGTTGAAACCACCACGCCACCGCAAAAACAGGAGCCGATCGACAAAGAACTGGCCGCGCT
GACCTCTCTGCGTTCTCTGTTCGGTAACGACCCGTCTTCTCAGAAGATCGAAGAGCTGTTCAAGAAACAC
AAGATCGTTGCCGTGCTGCGTGCCAATAGTGTGGAAGAAGCGAAAAAGAAAGCGCTGGCGGTTTTCCTGG
GCGGCGTTCATCTGATTGAAATTACCTTTACCGTGCCGGATGCGGATACCGTGATTAAGGAACTGAGCTT
TCTGAAGGAAATGGGCGCGATTATTGGTGCGGGCACCGTGACCAGCGTGGAGCAGTGCCGTAAA
