>Addgene plasmid #80114 | pCMV-EPN24 (L1L2) | addgene partial sequence | sequence record 162587 | Bglob-pA-R 5'-ttttggcagagggaaaaaga-3'
AGGTCTTCTTCGGAGATCAGCTTCTGTTCGGTGCAGCCACGAATCTTCTCAACGAACGCCTTGGCCTTTT
CCGCCACTTCCACCGGGGTGCCTTTCACTAACGCGCTGCCCACGCCCACGGCCAGCACGCCCGCTTTGAA
CCATTCGCACACATTGTCCAGATTAACACCGCCGGTTGGCACAAATTTCACATTCGGAAACGGACCTTTC
ATCGCTTTAACAAACTGCGGACCCACCACCTCACCCGGAAACAGTTTTAAGATGGTATGGCCCAGTTTCA
TGGCTTTCACCAGTTCGGTCGGGGTCATAACGCCTGGCATATAGAACACACCCTTCTCCTTGCAAAATTG
GCTAATTTCCTCGTCCAGGTGCGGACTCACAATGAATTCGGCGCCACTTTCCACCGCTTTACGGCACTGC
TCCACGCTGGTCACGGTGCCCGCACCAATAATCGCGCCCATTTCCTTCAGAAAGCTCAGTTCCTTAATCA
CGGTATCCGCATCCGGCACGGTAAAGGTAATTTCAATCAGATGAACGCCGCCCAGGAAAACCGCCAGCGC
TTTCTTTTTCGCTTCTTCCACACTATTGGCACGCAGCACGGCAACGATCTTGTGTTTCTTGAACAGCTCT
TCGATCTTCTGAGAAGACGGGTCGTTACCGAACAGAGAACGCAGAGAGGTCAGCGCGGCCAGTTCTTTGT
CGATCGGCTCCTGTTTTTGCGGTGGCGTGGTGGTTTCAACACCAGAACGGAAAGATTCTTCCGGCGCTGC
GGCCGCTTCCGGACGAGACTGCAGTTTCTGACGTTGGTCCATAGAACCAGAGTGGTGGATGATTTTACGC
AGACCCTGAACCCAGTGCTGCGCGTCCGCCGGAGACGGCGCGATCAGGTCCAGGGTGTTACGCTGGTCTT
TGAAAACGATGGAGAAGCAACGGTCTTCCGGGATGTCACGCGCGAA
